LOCUS       Exported 13701 bp ds-DNA circular SYN 12-MAY-2021
DEFINITION  synthetic circular DNA
ACCESSION   .
VERSION     .
KEYWORDS    Thy1-Brainbow-1.1 M
SOURCE      synthetic DNA construct
  ORGANISM  synthetic DNA construct
REFERENCE   1 (bases 1 to 13701)
  AUTHORS   Livet J, Weissman TA, Kang H, Draft RW, Lu J, Bennis RA, Sanes JR,
            Lichtman JW
  TITLE     Transgenic strategies for combinatorial expression of fluorescent
            proteins in the nervous system.
  JOURNAL   Nature. 2007 Nov 1. 450(7166):56-62.
  PUBMED    17972876
REFERENCE   2 (bases 1 to 13701)
  AUTHORS   .
  TITLE     Direct Submission
  JOURNAL   Exported May 12, 2021 from SnapGene Server 1.1.58
            http://www.snapgene.com
FEATURES             Location/Qualifiers
     source          1..13701
                     /organism="synthetic DNA construct"
                     /mol_type="other DNA"
     primer_bind     complement(10..28)
                     /label=pBRforEco
                     /note="pBR322 vectors, upsteam of EcoRI site, forward
                     primer"
     promoter        96..200
                     /gene="bla"
                     /label=AmpR promoter
     CDS             201..1061
                     /codon_start=1
                     /gene="bla"
                     /product="beta-lactamase"
                     /label=AmpR
                     /note="confers resistance to ampicillin, carbenicillin, and
                     related antibiotics"
                     /translation="MSIQHFRVALIPFFAAFCLPVFAHPETLVKVKDAEDQLGARVGYI
                     ELDLNSGKILESFRPEERFPMMSTFKVLLCGAVLSRIDAGQEQLGRRIHYSQNDLVEYS
                     PVTEKHLTDGMTVRELCSAAITMSDNTAANLLLTTIGGPKELTAFLHNMGDHVTRLDRW
                     EPELNEAIPNDERDTTMPVAMATTLRKLLTGELLTLASRQQLIDWMEADKVAGPLLRSA
                     LPAGWFIADKSGAGERGSRGIIAALGPDGKPSRIVVIYTTGSQATMDERNRQIAEIGAS
                     LIKHW"
     primer_bind     complement(419..438)
                     /label=Amp-R
                     /note="Ampicillin resistance gene, reverse primer"
     rep_origin      1232..1820
                     /direction=RIGHT
                     /label=ori
                     /note="high-copy-number ColE1/pMB1/pBR322/pUC origin of
                     replication"
     primer_bind     1721..1740
                     /label=pBR322ori-F
                     /note="pBR322 origin, forward primer"
     primer_bind     1974..1991
                     /label=L4440
                     /note="L4440 vector, forward primer"
     protein_bind    6253..6286
                     /label=loxN
                     /bound_moiety="Cre recombinase"
                     /note="Cre-mediated recombination occurs in the 8-bp core
                     sequence (GTATACCT). loxN sites are compatible with each
                     other, but incompatible with loxP or lox2272 sites."
     protein_bind    6294..6327
                     /label=lox2272
                     /bound_moiety="Cre recombinase"
                     /note="Cre-mediated recombination occurs in the 8-bp core
                     sequence (GGATACTT). lox2272 sites are compatible with each
                     other, but incompatible with loxP or loxN sites (Lee and
                     Saito, 1988)."
     protein_bind    6337..6370
                     /label=loxP
                     /bound_moiety="Cre recombinase"
                     /note="Cre-mediated recombination occurs in the 8-bp core
                     sequence (GCATACAT)."
     regulatory      6384..6393
                     /regulatory_class="other"
                     /note="vertebrate consensus sequence for strong initiation
                     of translation (Kozak, 1987)"
     CDS             6390..7046
                     /codon_start=1
                     /product="Kusabira-Orange fluorescent protein (Karasawa et
                     al., 2004)"
                     /label=Kusabira-Orange
                     /translation="MVSVIKPEMKMKYFMDGSVNGHEFTVEGEGTGKPYEGHQEMTLRV
                     TMAKGGPMPFSFDLVSHTFCYGHRPFTKYPEEIPDYFKQAFPEGLSWERSLQFEDGGFA
                     AVSAHISLRGNCFEHKSKFVGVNFPADGPVMQNQSSDWEPSTEKITTCDGVLKGDVTMY
                     LKLAGGGNHKCQFKTTYKAAKKILKMPQSHFIGHRLVRKTEGNITELVEDAVAHC"
     polyA_signal    7169..7250
                     /label=SV40 poly(A) signal
                     /note="SV40 polyadenylation signal"
     protein_bind    7288..7321
                     /label=loxN
                     /bound_moiety="Cre recombinase"
                     /note="Cre-mediated recombination occurs in the 8-bp core
                     sequence (GTATACCT). loxN sites are compatible with each
                     other, but incompatible with loxP or lox2272 sites."
     regulatory      7442..7451
                     /regulatory_class="other"
                     /note="vertebrate consensus sequence for strong initiation
                     of translation (Kozak, 1987)"
     CDS             7448..8158
                     /codon_start=1
                     /product="monomeric derivative of DsRed fluorescent protein
                     (Shaner et al., 2004)"
                     /label=mCherry
                     /note="mammalian codon-optimized"
                     /translation="MVSKGEEDNMAIIKEFMRFKVHMEGSVNGHEFEIEGEGEGRPYEG
                     TQTAKLKVTKGGPLPFAWDILSPQFMYGSKAYVKHPADIPDYLKLSFPEGFKWERVMNF
                     EDGGVVTVTQDSSLQDGEFIYKVKLRGTNFPSDGPVMQKKTMGWEASSERMYPEDGALK
                     GEIKQRLKLKDGGHYDAEVKTTYKAKKPVQLPGAYNVNIKLDITSHNEDYTIVEQYERA
                     EGRHSTGGMDELYK"
     primer_bind     complement(7593..7611)
                     /label=mCherry-R
                     /note="mCherry, reverse primer"
     primer_bind     7861..7880
                     /label=mCherry-F
                     /note="mCherry, forward primer"
     polyA_signal    8286..8407
                     /label=SV40 poly(A) signal
                     /note="SV40 polyadenylation signal"
     protein_bind    8490..8523
                     /label=lox2272
                     /bound_moiety="Cre recombinase"
                     /note="Cre-mediated recombination occurs in the 8-bp core
                     sequence (GGATACTT). lox2272 sites are compatible with each
                     other, but incompatible with loxP or loxN sites (Lee and
                     Saito, 1988)."
     regulatory      8642..8651
                     /regulatory_class="other"
                     /note="vertebrate consensus sequence for strong initiation
                     of translation (Kozak, 1987)"
     CDS             8648..9367
                     /codon_start=1
                     /product="enhanced YFP with monomerizing A206K mutation
                     (Zacharias et al., 2002)"
                     /label=mEYFP
                     /note="mammalian codon-optimized"
                     /translation="MVSKGEELFTGVVPILVELDGDVNGHKFSVSGEGEGDATYGKLTL
                     KFICTTGKLPVPWPTLVTTFGYGLQCFARYPDHMKQHDFFKSAMPEGYVQERTIFFKDD
                     GNYKTRAEVKFEGDTLVNRIELKGIDFKEDGNILGHKLEYNYNSHNVYIMADKQKNGIK
                     VNFKIRHNIEDGSVQLADHYQQNTPIGDGPVLLPDNHYLSYQSKLSKDPNEKRDHMVLL
                     EFVTAAGITLGMDELYK"
     polyA_signal    9490..9611
                     /label=SV40 poly(A) signal
                     /note="SV40 polyadenylation signal"
     protein_bind    9626..9659
                     /label=loxP
                     /bound_moiety="Cre recombinase"
                     /note="Cre-mediated recombination occurs in the 8-bp core
                     sequence (GCATACAT)."
     regulatory      9782..9791
                     /regulatory_class="other"
                     /note="vertebrate consensus sequence for strong initiation
                     of translation (Kozak, 1987)"
     CDS             9788..10507
                     /codon_start=1
                     /product="enhanced monomeric variant of CFP (Rizzo et al.,
                     2004)"
                     /label=mCerulean
                     /note=" mammalian codon-optimized"
                     /translation="MVSKGEELFTGVVPILVELDGDVNGHKFSVSGEGEGDATYGKLTL
                     KFICTTGKLPVPWPTLVTTLTWGVQCFARYPDHMKQHDFFKSAMPEGYVQERTIFFKDD
                     GNYKTRAEVKFEGDTLVNRIELKGIDFKEDGNILGHKLEYNAISDNVYITADKQKNGIK
                     ANFKIRHNIEDGSVQLADHYQQNTPIGDGPVLLPDNHYLSTQSKLSKDPNEKRDHMVLL
                     EFVTAAGITLGMDELYK"
     protein_bind    10550..10583
                     /label=FRT (minimal)
                     /bound_moiety="FLP recombinase from the Saccharomyces
                     cerevisiae 2u plasmid"
                     /note="supports FLP-mediated excision but not integration
                     (Turan and Bode, 2011)"
     polyA_signal    10607..10728
                     /label=SV40 poly(A) signal
                     /note="SV40 polyadenylation signal"
     primer_bind     complement(13532..13551)
                     /label=pRS-marker
                     /note="pRS vectors, use to sequence yeast selectable
                     marker"
     primer_bind     13651..13673
                     /label=pGEX 3'
                     /note="pGEX vectors, reverse primer"
ORIGIN
        1 gacgaaaggg cctcgtgata cgcctatttt tataggttaa tgtcatgata ataatggttt
       61 cttagacgtc aggtggcact tttcggggaa atgtgcgcgg aacccctatt tgtttatttt
      121 tctaaataca ttcaaatatg tatccgctca tgagacaata accctgataa atgcttcaat
      181 aatattgaaa aaggaagagt atgagtattc aacatttccg tgtcgccctt attccctttt
      241 ttgcggcatt ttgccttcct gtttttgctc acccagaaac gctggtgaaa gtaaaagatg
      301 ctgaagatca gttgggtgca cgagtgggtt acatcgaact ggatctcaac agcggtaaga
      361 tccttgagag ttttcgcccc gaagaacgtt ttccaatgat gagcactttt aaagttctgc
      421 tatgtggcgc ggtattatcc cgtattgacg ccgggcaaga gcaactcggt cgccgcatac
      481 actattctca gaatgacttg gttgagtact caccagtcac agaaaagcat cttacggatg
      541 gcatgacagt aagagaatta tgcagtgctg ccataaccat gagtgataac actgcggcca
      601 acttacttct gacaacgatc ggaggaccga aggagctaac cgcttttttg cacaacatgg
      661 gggatcatgt aactcgcctt gatcgttggg aaccggagct gaatgaagcc ataccaaacg
      721 acgagcgtga caccacgatg cctgtagcaa tggcaacaac gttgcgcaaa ctattaactg
      781 gcgaactact tactctagct tcccggcaac aattaataga ctggatggag gcggataaag
      841 ttgcaggacc acttctgcgc tcggcccttc cggctggctg gtttattgct gataaatctg
      901 gagccggtga gcgtgggtct cgcggtatca ttgcagcact ggggccagat ggtaagccct
      961 cccgtatcgt agttatctac acgacgggga gtcaggcaac tatggatgaa cgaaatagac
     1021 agatcgctga gataggtgcc tcactgatta agcattggta actgtcagac caagtttact
     1081 catatatact ttagattgat ttaaaacttc atttttaatt taaaaggatc taggtgaaga
     1141 tcctttttga taatctcatg accaaaatcc cttaacgtga gttttcgttc cactgagcgt
     1201 cagaccccgt agaaaagatc aaaggatctt cttgagatcc tttttttctg cgcgtaatct
     1261 gctgcttgca aacaaaaaaa ccaccgctac cagcggtggt ttgtttgccg gatcaagagc
     1321 taccaactct ttttccgaag gtaactggct tcagcagagc gcagatacca aatactgtcc
     1381 ttctagtgta gccgtagtta ggccaccact tcaagaactc tgtagcaccg cctacatacc
     1441 tcgctctgct aatcctgtta ccagtggctg ctgccagtgg cgataagtcg tgtcttaccg
     1501 ggttggactc aagacgatag ttaccggata aggcgcagcg gtcgggctga acggggggtt
     1561 cgtgcacaca gcccagcttg gagcgaacga cctacaccga actgagatac ctacagcgtg
     1621 agctatgaga aagcgccacg cttcccgaag ggagaaaggc ggacaggtat ccggtaagcg
     1681 gcagggtcgg aacaggagag cgcacgaggg agcttccagg gggaaacgcc tggtatcttt
     1741 atagtcctgt cgggtttcgc cacctctgac ttgagcgtcg atttttgtga tgctcgtcag
     1801 gggggcggag cctatggaaa aacgccagca acgcggcctt tttacggttc ctggcctttt
     1861 gctggccttt tgctcacatg ttctttcctg cgttatcccc tgattctgtg gataaccgta
     1921 ttaccgcctt tgagtgagct gataccgctc gccgcagccg aacgaccgag cgcagcgagt
     1981 cagtgagcga ggaagcggaa gagcgcccaa tacgcaaacc gcctctcccc gcgcgttggc
     2041 cgattcatta atgcaggatc gcggccgcga tccccgggcg agctcgaatt cagagaccgg
     2101 gaaccaaact agcctttaaa aaacataagt acaggagcca gcaagatggc tcagtgggta
     2161 aaggtgccta ccagcaagcc tgacagcctg agttcagtcc ccacgaacta cgtggtagga
     2221 gaggaccaac caactctgga aatctgttct gcaaacacat gctcacacac acacacacaa
     2281 atagtataaa caattttaaa tttcatttaa aaataatttg taaacaaaat cattagcaca
     2341 ggttttagaa agagcctctt ggtgacatca agttgatgct gtagatgggg tatcattcct
     2401 gaggacccaa aaccgggtct cagcctttcc ccattctgag agttctctct tttctcagcc
     2461 actagctgaa gagtagagtg gctcagcact gggctcttga gttcccaagt cctacaactg
     2521 gtcagcctga ctactaacca gccatgaaga aacaaggagt ggatgggctg agtctgctgg
     2581 gatgggagtg gagttagtaa gtggccatgg atgtaatgac cccagcaatg ctggctagaa
     2641 ggcatgcctc ctttccttgt ctggagacgg aacgggatca tcttgtactc acagaaggga
     2701 gaacattcta gctggttggg ccaaaatgtg caagttcacc tggaggtggt ggtgcatgct
     2761 tttaactcca gtactcagga ggcagggcca ggtggatctc tgtgagttca agaccagcct
     2821 gcactatgga gagagttttg ggacagccag agttacacag aaaaatcctg gtggaaaatc
     2881 tgaaagaaag agagaaagaa agaaagaaag aaagaaagaa agaaagaaag aaagaaagaa
     2941 agaaagaaag aaagaaagga agaaagaaag aaagagtggc aggcaggcag gcaggaggaa
     3001 ggaaggaagg aaggaaggaa ggaaggaagg aaggaaggaa ggaaggaagg aaggaaggaa
     3061 aataggtgcg acttcaagat ccggagttac aagcagaatg cactgtttcc ctaacagggc
     3121 caagtgtttt gagtaactga aggtgggcat gatgcctggg aagcagaaac aagccaggca
     3181 gatgcacccc ttgccttgct tccgaagggc tgcagtagca tggaaaacat ggaaaacaac
     3241 caatccattc cctttgctga tataacaggc tccaaagcca aaacctgtca ctggaggctc
     3301 aagagcagat ctccagccaa gaggcaaagg aatgggggaa gctggagggc ctccctctgg
     3361 ttatccaggc ttctgaaggt tcaagcaaag aaagggttac aaccttaaaa ggagagcgtc
     3421 ccggggtatg ggtagaagac tgctccaccc cgacccccag ggtccctaac cgtcttttcc
     3481 ctgggcgagt cagcccaatc acaggactga gagtgcctct ttagtagcag caagccactt
     3541 cggacaccca aatggaacac ctccagtcag ccctcgccga ccaccccacc ccctccatcc
     3601 ttttccctca gcctccgatt ggctgaatct agagtccctc cctgctcccc cctctctccc
     3661 cacccctggt aaaactgcgg gcttcaggct gggtgcagca actggaggcg ttggcgacca
     3721 ggaggaggct gcagctaggg gagtccaggt gagagcaggc cgacgggagg gacccgcaca
     3781 tgcaaggacc gccgcagggc gaggatgcaa gccttcccca gctacagttt tgggaaagga
     3841 taccagggcg ctcctatatg ggggcgcggg aacctgggga aagaaggtgc tcccaggtcg
     3901 aggtgggaga ggaaggcagt gcggggtcac gggctttctc cctgctaacg gacgctttcg
     3961 aagagtgggt gccggagaga accatgagga aggacatcaa ggacagcctt tggtccccaa
     4021 gctcaaatcg ctttagtggt gcgaatagag ggaggaggtg ggtggcaaac tggagggagt
     4081 ccccagcggt gacctcgtgg ctggctggtg cggggcacca ggtaagaaac gcaatgttgc
     4141 gggaggggac tgggtggcag gcgcggggga ggggaaagct agaaaggatg cgagggagcg
     4201 gaggggggag ggagcggggg aatctcaact ggtagaggaa agttaaaatg aggaaatagc
     4261 atcagggtgg ggttagccaa gccgggcctc agggaaaggg cgcaaagttt gtctgggtgt
     4321 gggcttaggt gggctgggta tgagattcgg ggcgccgaaa acactgctgc gcctctgcca
     4381 aatcacgcta cccctgtatc tagttctgct aggcttctcc agccccagcc ccaattcttt
     4441 tctcagtgtc cccttccctc ccctgaatct caagcccaca ctccctcctc cataacccac
     4501 tgttatcaaa tctaagtcat ttgccaccca acaaccatca ggaggcggaa gcagacggga
     4561 ggagtttgag atcaacttgg gctacatcac gagttccaag ctcaccaagg cttcttaagg
     4621 agaccttgtc tctaaaatta attaattaat taattaatag tcccctttct ctgccacaga
     4681 accttgggat ctggctcctg gtcgcagctc cccccacccc aggctgacat tcactgccat
     4741 agcccatccg gaaatcctag tctattcccc atggatcttg aactgcagag agaatggcag
     4801 agtggcccgc cctgtgcaaa ggatgttcct agcctaggtg gagctcgcga actcggagac
     4861 tgtgcctctc ttgggcaagg acaggctaga cagcctgccg gtgttgagct agggcactgt
     4921 ggggaaggca gagaacctgt gcagggcacg caatgaacac aggaccagaa aactgcagcc
     4981 ctaggaacac tcaagagctg gccatttgca agcatctctg gcctccgtgc ttctcactca
     5041 tgtcccatgt cttatacagg cctctgtggc acctcgcttg cctgatctca tccctagccg
     5101 ttaagctttc tgcatgactt atcacttggg gcataatgct ggatacctac cattttctta
     5161 gaccccatca aaatcctatt tgagtgtacg gttcggagaa ctccttattt atccggtaaa
     5221 tgtcttttac tctgctctca gggagctgag gcaggacatt cctgagatac attgggagag
     5281 gaatacagtt tcaataaaat aataggttgg gtggaggtac atgcctataa tgccaccact
     5341 caggaaatgg tggcagcttc gtgagtttga ggccaaccca agaaacatag tgaaaccctg
     5401 tcagtaaata agtaagcaag tatttgagta tctactatat gctagggctg acctggacat
     5461 taggggtcat cttctgaaca aactagtgct tgagggaggt atttggggtt tttgtttgtt
     5521 taatggatct gaatgagttc cagagactgg ctacacagcg atatgactga gcttaacacc
     5581 cctaaagcat acagtcagac caattagaca ataaaaggta tgtatagctt accaaataaa
     5641 aaaattgtat tttcaagaga gtgtctgtct gtgtagccct ggctgttctt gaactcactc
     5701 tgtagaccag gctggcctgg aaatccatct gcctctgcct ctctgcctct ctgcctctct
     5761 gcctctctct ctgcctctct ctgcctctct ctgcccctct ctgcccctct ctgcccctct
     5821 ctgccgccct ctgccttttg ccctctgccc tctgttctct ggcctctgcc ctctccctgc
     5881 cttctccctc tgcctctgcc tcttgagtgc tggaatcaaa ggtgtgagct ctataggtct
     5941 taagttccag aagaaacgta atgaagtcac ccagcaggag gtgctcaggg acagcaagac
     6001 acacacaccc aggacactag gctcccactt ccttggcttt ctctgagtgg caaaggacct
     6061 taggcagtgt cactccctaa gagaagggga taaagagagg ggctgaggta ttcagtcatg
     6121 tgctccgtgg atctcaagcc ctcaaggtaa atggggaccc acctgtccta ccagctggct
     6181 gacctgtagc tttccccacc acagaatcca agtcggaact cttggcacct agaggatctc
     6241 gactagctcg agataacttc gtatagtata ccttatacga agttatcgag ctcataactt
     6301 cgtataggat actttatacg aagttataac gtcgagataa cttcgtatag catacattat
     6361 acgaagttat accggcagat ctcgccacca tggtgagtgt gattaaacca gagatgaaga
     6421 tgaagtactt catggacggc tccgtcaatg ggcatgagtt cacagttgaa ggtgaaggca
     6481 caggcaaacc ttacgaggga catcaagaga tgacactacg cgtcacaatg gccaagggcg
     6541 ggccaatgcc tttctcgttt gacttagtgt cacacacgtt ctgttacggc cacagacctt
     6601 ttactaaata tccagaagag ataccagact atttcaaaca agcatttcct gaaggcctgt
     6661 catgggaaag gtcgttgcag ttcgaagatg gtgggttcgc tgccgtcagt gcgcatataa
     6721 gccttagagg aaactgcttc gagcacaaat ccaaatttgt tggggttaac tttcctgccg
     6781 atggtcctgt gatgcaaaac caaagttctg attgggagcc atcaaccgag aaaattacta
     6841 cctgcgacgg agttctgaag ggtgatgtta cgatgtacct aaaacttgcg ggaggcggca
     6901 atcacaaatg ccaattcaag actacttaca aggcggcaaa aaagattctt aaaatgccac
     6961 aaagccattt catcgggcat cgcctcgtca ggaaaaccga aggcaacatt actgagctgg
     7021 tagaagatgc agtagctcat tgctgaagcg gccgcgactc tagatcataa tcagccatac
     7081 cacatttgta gaggttttac ttgctttaaa aaacctccca cacctccccc tgaacctgaa
     7141 acataaaatg aatgcaattg ttgttgttaa cttgtttatt gcagcttata atggttacaa
     7201 ataaagcaat agcatcacaa atttcacaaa taaagcattt ttttcactgc attctagttg
     7261 tggtttgtcc aaactcatca atgtatcata acttcgtata gtatacctta tacgaagtta
     7321 taggatctcc gccaccatgc tgtgctgcat cagaagaact aaaccggttg agaagaatga
     7381 agaggccgat caggagctgc agtcgacggt accgcgggcc cgggatccac cggtagcatc
     7441 cgccaccatg gtgagcaagg gcgaggagga taacatggcc atcatcaagg agttcatgcg
     7501 cttcaaggtg cacatggagg gctccgtgaa cggccacgag ttcgagatcg agggcgaggg
     7561 cgagggccgc ccctacgagg gcacccagac cgccaagctg aaggtgacca agggtggccc
     7621 cctgcccttc gcctgggaca tcctgtcccc tcagttcatg tacggctcca aggcctacgt
     7681 gaagcacccc gccgacatcc ccgactactt gaagctgtcc ttccccgagg gcttcaagtg
     7741 ggagcgcgtg atgaacttcg aggacggcgg cgtggtgacc gtgacccagg actcctccct
     7801 gcaggacggc gagttcatct acaaggtgaa gctgcgcggc accaacttcc cctccgacgg
     7861 ccccgtaatg cagaagaaga ccatgggctg ggaggcctcc tccgagcgga tgtaccccga
     7921 ggacggcgcc ctgaagggcg agatcaagca gaggctgaag ctgaaggacg gcggccacta
     7981 cgacgctgag gtcaagacca cctacaaggc caagaagccc gtgcagctgc ccggcgccta
     8041 caacgtcaac atcaagttgg acatcacctc ccacaacgag gactacacca tcgtggaaca
     8101 gtacgaacgc gccgagggcc gccactccac cggcggcatg gacgagctgt acaagtaaac
     8161 acgtgcggcc gcgactctag atcataatca gccataccac atttgtagag gttttacttg
     8221 ctttaaaaaa cctcccacac ctccccctga acctgaaaca taaaatgaat gcaattgttg
     8281 ttgttaactt gtttattgca gcttataatg gttacaaata aagcaatagc atcacaaatt
     8341 tcacaaataa agcatttttt tcactgcatt ctagttgtgg tttgtccaaa ctcatcaatg
     8401 tatcttaagg cgtaaattgt aagcgttaat gctccgaggg ccgccaccac ctgttcctgt
     8461 aggaattggc cgcgactcta ggatctagga taacttcgta taggatactt tatacgaagt
     8521 tattgatcaa ttcacagcca ccatgctgtg ctgcatcaga agaactaaac cggttgagaa
     8581 gaatgaagag gccgatcagg agctgcagtc gacggtaccg cgggcccggg atccaccggt
     8641 cgccaccatg gtgagcaagg gcgaggagct gttcaccggg gtggtgccca tcctggtcga
     8701 gctggacggc gacgtaaacg gccacaagtt cagcgtgtcc ggcgagggcg agggcgatgc
     8761 cacctacggc aagctgaccc tgaagttcat ctgcaccacc ggcaagctgc ccgtgccctg
     8821 gcccaccctc gtgaccacct tcggctacgg cctgcagtgc ttcgcccgct accccgacca
     8881 catgaagcag cacgacttct tcaagtccgc catgcccgaa ggctacgtcc aggagcgcac
     8941 catcttcttc aaggacgacg gcaactacaa gacccgcgcc gaggtgaagt tcgagggcga
     9001 caccctggtg aaccgcatcg agctgaaggg catcgacttc aaggaggacg gcaacatcct
     9061 ggggcacaag ctggagtaca actacaacag ccacaacgtc tatatcatgg ccgacaagca
     9121 gaagaacggc atcaaggtga acttcaagat ccgccacaac atcgaggacg gcagcgtgca
     9181 gctcgccgac cactaccagc agaacacccc catcggcgac ggccccgtgc tgctgcccga
     9241 caaccactac ctgagctacc agtccaagct gagcaaagac cccaacgaga agcgcgatca
     9301 catggtcctg ctggagttcg tgaccgccgc cgggatcact ctcggcatgg acgagctgta
     9361 caagtaaagc ggccgcgact ctagatcata atcagccata ccacatttgt agaggtttta
     9421 cttgctttaa aaaacctccc acacctcccc ctgaacctga aacataaaat gaatgcaatt
     9481 gttgttgtta acttgtttat tgcagcttat aatggttaca aataaagcaa tagcatcaca
     9541 aatttcacaa ataaagcatt tttttcactg cattctagtt gtggtttgtc caaactcatc
     9601 aatgtatctt aacgcgcgat tcgagataac ttcgtatagc atacattata cgaagttata
     9661 ccggaattaa ttcacagcca ccatgctgtg ctgcatcaga agaactaaac cggttgagaa
     9721 gaatgaagag gccgatcagg agctgcagtc gacggtaccg cgggcccggg atccaccggt
     9781 cgccaccatg gtgagcaagg gcgaggagct gttcaccggg gtggtgccca tcctggtcga
     9841 gctggacggc gacgtaaacg gccacaagtt cagcgtgtcc ggcgagggcg agggcgatgc
     9901 cacctacggc aagctgaccc tgaagttcat ctgcaccacc ggcaagctgc ccgtgccctg
     9961 gcccaccctc gtgaccaccc tgacctgggg cgtgcagtgc ttcgcccgct accccgacca
    10021 catgaagcag cacgacttct tcaagtccgc catgcccgaa ggctacgtcc aggagcgcac
    10081 catcttcttc aaggacgacg gcaactacaa gacccgcgcc gaggtgaagt tcgagggcga
    10141 caccctggtg aaccgcatcg agctgaaggg catcgacttc aaggaggacg gcaacatcct
    10201 ggggcacaag ctggagtaca acgccatcag cgacaacgtc tatatcaccg ccgacaagca
    10261 gaagaacggc atcaaggcca acttcaagat ccgccacaac atcgaggacg gcagcgtgca
    10321 gctcgccgac cactaccagc agaacacccc catcggcgac ggccccgtgc tgctgcccga
    10381 caaccactac ctgagcaccc agtccaagct gagcaaagac cccaacgaga agcgcgatca
    10441 catggtcctg ctggagttcg tgaccgccgc cgggatcact ctcggcatgg acgagctgta
    10501 caagtaaagc ggccgcgact ctagatcacc gcgactctag atcacgcgcg aagttcctat
    10561 tctctagaaa gtataggaac ttctcgagta ctcaattgtt gttgttaact tgtttattgc
    10621 agcttataat ggttacaaat aaagcaatag catcacaaat ttcacaaata aagcattttt
    10681 ttcactgcat tctagttgtg gtttgtccaa actcatcaat gtatcttaag gcgtaaattg
    10741 taagcgttaa ttcgaggtcc ttcctctgca gaggtcttgc ttctcccggt cagctgactc
    10801 cctccccaag tccttcaaat atctcagaac atggggagaa acggggacct tgtccctcct
    10861 aaggaacccc agtgctgcat gccatcatcc cccccaccct cgcccccacc cccgccactt
    10921 ctccctccat gcataccact agctgtcatt ttgtactctg tatttattct agggctgctt
    10981 ctgattattt agtttgttct ttccctggag acctgttaga acataagggc gtatggtggg
    11041 taggggaggc aggatatcag tcccctgggg cgagttcctc cctgccaacc aagccagatg
    11101 cctgaaagag atatggatga gggaagttgg actgtgcctg tacctggtac agtcatactc
    11161 tgttgaaaga atcatcgggg aggggggggg gctcaagagg ggagagctct ctgagccttt
    11221 gtggaccatc caatgaggat gagggcttag attctaccag gtcattctca gccaccacac
    11281 acaagcgctc tgccatcact gaagaagccc cctagggctc ttgggccagg gcacactcag
    11341 taaagatgca ggttcagtca gggaatgatg gggaaagggg taggaggtgg gggagggatc
    11401 accccctcct ctaaaacacg agcctgctgt ctccaaaggc ctctgcctgt agtgagggtg
    11461 gcagaagaag acaaggagcc agaactctga ctccaggatc taagtccgtg caggaagggg
    11521 atcctagaac catctggttg gacccagctt accaagggag agcctttatt ccttctttcc
    11581 cttgcccctc tgtgccagcc cctcttgctg tccctgatcc cccagacagc gagagtcttg
    11641 caacctgcct cttccaagac ctcctaatct caggggcagg cggtggagtg agatccggcg
    11701 tgcacacttt ttggaagata gctttcccaa ggatcctctc ccccactggc agctctgcct
    11761 gtcccatcac catgtataat accaccactg ctacagcatc tcaccgagga aagaaaactg
    11821 cacaataaaa ccaagcctct ggagtgtgtc ctggtgtctg tctcttctgt gtcctggcgt
    11881 ctgtctcttc tgtgttcttc caaggtcaga aacaaaaacc acacacttca acctggatgg
    11941 ctcggctgag cacttctgtg tgcagaaggt ccaaccagac tctggggtac cccggccctc
    12001 cctattccct tgcctcctgt ctcccgcttt ttatagctcc ctatgctggg cttctctgga
    12061 gagtgaaatc tttgcccaaa tcaatgcgca ttctctctgc tgagtcatct ggcgacagca
    12121 gttgagttca cccgccaaca catgggccca gctatgtagc cgaaccctgg ctctggaagt
    12181 gccagggact ttgtgcataa gtatgtacca tgcccttttt tcacagtcct agctctgcag
    12241 aagtgcagcc tgaaggcctg tctgctgaga ggacatgccc tggagccctg aaacaggcac
    12301 agtgggagga ggaacggagg atgacaggca tcaggccctc agtccaaaag caaccacttg
    12361 agaatgggct ggagtacgaa acatggggtc ccgtccctgg atccctcctc aaagagtaat
    12421 aagtaaaata taaacaggta ccccaggccg ttctgggttt gggttgtaat gggatccatt
    12481 tgcagagaac tattgagaca gcccagccgt actgtgacag gcaatgtggg ggaggaggtt
    12541 gaatcacttg gtatttagca tgaatagaat aattccctga acatttttct taaacatcca
    12601 tatctaaatt accaccactc gctcccagtc ttcctgcctt tgcgccagcc tcctgtctgg
    12661 ccatgcctga agaaggctgg agaagccacc cacctcaggc catgacactg ccagccactt
    12721 ggcaggtgca gccaaacctg agctgtccca gaaagggaca ttctcaagac ccaggcaccc
    12781 tgatcagcac tgacttggag ctacaagtgt catgccagaa aagtctctaa gaaaaccttt
    12841 tcagggaaaa gggggtgact caacaccggg caagtttggg aagccccacc cttcgagtga
    12901 tggaagagca gataggaagc ctcagaagag agacaccggc acccaggtaa cgttcctcat
    12961 gtggtctctg tcacactagg tgctcttccc tggacatctc cgtgaccaca ctctcagttc
    13021 ttagggagat gcgggtgctc tctgaggcta tctcagagtt gcagattctg aggcctagag
    13081 tgactacagt cagcctagga agccacagag gactgtggac caggagggca gaagaggaga
    13141 agggaagaaa aaccatcaga taggacttgc aatgaaacta acccaagaca atcataatgc
    13201 agacaggaat gttaaaggcg ttcagcagct ggccatgaca cccatctgtc cctctggcca
    13261 agtcagcaag cctggaagac ctgggactcc tgcccatatg tcctaagctc cccacccacc
    13321 cactcgttca ctgtccttat tctctctcta ccttcagcca cttagtttcc taccttaagt
    13381 cctagaattg atcctggcgt aatagcgaag aggcccgcac cgatcgccct tcccaacagt
    13441 tgcgcagcct gaatggcgaa tggcgcctga tgcggtattt tctccttacg catctgtgcg
    13501 gtatttcaca ccgcatatgg tgcactctca gtacaatctg ctctgatgcc gcatagttaa
    13561 gccagccccg acacccgcca acacccgctg acgcgccctg acgggcttgt ctgctcccgg
    13621 catccgctta cagacaagct gtgaccgtct ccgggagctg catgtgtcag aggttttcac
    13681 cgtcatcacc gaaacgcgcg a
//
