[The description below was written by a language model from this plasmid's Addgene catalogue record and the feature table of its GenBank file.]
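Description:
Thy1-Brainbow-1.1 M is a 13.7 kb mouse transgenesis and mammalian expression plasmid built on a pUC18 backbone that carries Thy1 regulatory sequences. In bacteria it is maintained through the high-copy ColE1/pUC origin and selected with ampicillin via the bla gene. The Thy1 promoter itself is not annotated in the feature table, but the catalogue fields place it in the backbone, and the large unannotated stretch upstream of the lox sites is presumably where it lies. The depositor notes that the transgene can be released from the vector sequences by restriction digestion, consistent with use of the linear fragment for generating transgenic mice.

The payload is a Cre-dependent stochastic colour-choice cassette. Three mutually incompatible recombination sites, loxN, lox2272 and loxP, sit in tandem just downstream of the promoter region. They are followed by four fluorescent protein coding sequences in series: Kusabira-Orange, mCherry, mEYFP and mCerulean. Each has its own Kozak sequence and SV40 polyadenylation signal. The partner loxN site follows the Kusabira-Orange unit, the partner lox2272 follows mCherry, and the partner loxP follows mEYFP.

Without Cre, only the first unit, Kusabira-Orange, is expressed, because its poly(A) signal terminates transcription. Cre can excise between any one compatible pair, and each excision removes the other upstream sites. The three outcomes are therefore mutually exclusive, bringing mCherry, mEYFP or mCerulean next to the promoter. According to the record, "M" denotes membrane tethering of these three proteins. A minimal FRT site lies after mCerulean; the record does not explain its purpose. The construct is used for combinatorial multicolour labelling of cells in the nervous system.
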