Addgene plasmid #18726: Thy1-Brainbow-1.1 M
Depositing lab: Joshua Sanes. Publication: Transgenic strategies for combinatorial expression of fluorescent proteins in the nervous system. Livet J, Weissman TA, Kang H, Draft RW, Lu J, Bennis RA, Sanes JR, Lichtman JW. Nature. 2007 Nov 1. 450(7166):56-62. 10.1038/nature06293 PubMed 17972876.
Backbone
  Vector backbone: pUC18+Thy1 promoter
  Backbone size w/o insert (bp): 9188
  Vector type: Mammalian Expression, Mouse Targeting, Cre/Lox
Growth in bacteria
  Bacterial resistance: Ampicillin, 100 μg/mL
  Growth temperature: 37°C
  Growth strain: DH5alpha
  Copy number: Unknown
Gene/Insert
  Gene/Insert name: Kusabira ; M-mCherry ; M-mEYFP ; M-mCerulean
  Cloning method: Restriction Enzyme; 5′ cloning site NheI / XhoI (destroyed during cloning); 3′ cloning site SspI / XhoI (destroyed during cloning)
  Sequencing primers: 5′ Thy1 F1 primer (TCTGAGTGGCAAAGGACCTTAGG)
Terms and licenses: Academic/Nonprofit Terms; Industry Terms: Not Available to Industry
Depositor comments: The Author's Map is a representative Brainbow 1.1 construct (M= membrane tethered). Thy1 promoter. To linearize plasmid and remove vector sequences, EcoRI + PvuI , or alternatively NotI + PvuI are used (Note that PvuI also cuts inside the pUC18 vector). Please see attached PDF for important additional information.
How to cite: Thy1-Brainbow-1.1 M was a gift from Joshua Sanes (Addgene plasmid # 18726 ; http://n2t.net/addgene:18726 ; RRID:Addgene_18726)
