>Addgene plasmid #18726 | Thy1-Brainbow-1.1 M | addgene partial sequence | sequence record 24615 | Thy1-F1
CGCTCCTAAGANGGGATAAGAGAGGGGCTGAGGTATTCATCATGTGCTCCGTGGATCTCAAGCCCTCAAG
GTAAATGGGGACCCACCTGTCCTACCAGCTGGCTGACCTGTAGCTTTCCCCACCACAGAATCCAAGTCGG
AACTCTTGGCACCTAGAGGATCTCGCTAGCTCGAGATAACTTCGTATAGTATACCTTATACGAAGTTATC
GAGCTCATAACTTCGTATAGGATACTTTATACGAAGTTATAACTCGAGATAACTTCGTATAGCATACATT
ATACGAAGTTATACCGGCAGATCTCGCCACCATGGTGAGTGTGATTAAACCAGAGATGAAGATGAAGTAC
TTCATGGACGGCTCCGTCAATGGGCATGAGTTCACAGTTGAAGGTGAAGGCACAGGCAAACCTTACGAGG
GACATCAAGAGATGACACTACGCGTCACAATGGCCAAGGGCGGGCCAATGCCTTTCTCGTTTGACTTAGT
GTCACACACGTTCTGTTACGGCCACAGACCTTTTACTAAATATCCAGAAGAGATACCAGACTATTTCAAA
CAAGCATTTCCTGAAGGCCTGTCATGGGAAAGGTCGTTGCAGTTCGAAGATGGTGGGTTCGCTGCCGTCA
GTGCGCATATAAGCCTTAGAGANGTCACACNTTGCGGATNNNNNNNNNNNGNGGGGNNNGTNTNNGTNGG
GGCCGGGTGGNAACCNANTTTTTGGGGCCNCCCCGAAAAANTNCCCNCCCNGCNCGAGTGTGAGGTGAGT
ACANGNCTAAACTGCGGAGCGCATCCATGCATCAGATNTNNAGCGCAAANATCTAATN
